>Addgene plasmid #114980 | AT5G65240 I5_pECIA2 | addgene full sequence | sequence record 296769 | Addgene NGS Result
GTAAAACGACGGCCAGTGAATTAATTCGTTGCAGGACAGGATGTGGTGCCCGATGTGACTAGCTCTTTGC
TGCAGGCCGTCCTATCCTCTGGTTCCGATAAGAGACCCAGAACTCCGGCCCCCCACCGCCCACCGCCACC
CCCATACATATGTGGTACGCAAGTAAGAGTGCCTGCGCATGCCCCATGTGCCCCACCAAGAGCTTTGCAT
CCCATACAAGTCCCCAAAGTGGAGAACCGAACCAATTCTTCGCGGGCAGAACAAAAGCTTCTGCACACGT
CTCCACTCGAATTTGGAGCCGGCCGGCGTGTGCAAAAGAGGTGAATCGAACGAAAGACCCGTGTGTAAAG
CCGCGTTTCCAAAATGTATAAAACCGAGAGCATCTGGCCAATGTGCATCAGTTGTGGTCAGCAGCAAAAT
CAAGTGAATCATCTCAGTGCAACTAAAGGGGGGATCCGATCTCAATATGAAGTTATGCATATTACTGGCC
GTCGTGGCCTTTGTTGGCCTCTCGCTCGGGTCACCAGATGCTCAAGGGGATGCATTATTTGCGTTGAGGA
GCTCGTTACGTGCATCTCCTGAACAGCTTAGTGATTGGAACCAGAATCAAGTCGATCCTTGTACTTGGTC
TCAAGTTATTTGTGATGACAAGAAACATGTTACTTCTGTAACCTTGTCTTACATGAACTTCTCCTCGGGA
ACACTGTCTTCAGGAATAGGAATCTTGACAACTCTCAAGACTCTTACATTGAAGGGAAATGGAATAATGG
GTGGAATACCAGAATCCATTGGAAATCTGTCTAGCTTGACCAGCTTAGATTTGGAGGATAATCACTTAAC
TGATCGCATTCCATCCACTCTCGGTAATCTCAAGAATCTACAGTTCTTGACCTTGAGTAGGAATAACCTT
AATGGTTCTATCCCGGATTCACTTACAGGTCTATCAAAACTGATAAATATTCTGCTCGACTCAAATAATC
TCAGTGGTGAGATTCCTCAGAGTTTATTCAAAATCCCAAAATACAATTTCACAGCAAACAACTTGAGCTG
TGGTGGCACTTTCCCGCAACCTTGTGTAACCGAGTCCAGTCCTTCAGGTGATTCAAGCAGTCTGGAGGTG
CTGTTCCAGGGACCAGGGAGCGACAAAACTCACACATGCCCACCGTGCCCAGCACCTGAACTCCTGGGGG
GACCGTCAGTCTTCCTCTTCCCCCCAAAACCCAAGGACACCCTCATGATCTCCCGGACCCCTGAGGTCAC
ATGCGTGGTGGTGGACGTGAGCCACGAAGACCCTGAGGTCAAGTTCAACTGGTACGTGGACGGCGTGGAG
GTGCATAATGCCAAGACAAAGCCGCGGGAGGAGCAGTACAACAGCACGTACCGTGTGGTCAGCGTCCTCA
CCGTCCTGCACCAGGACTGGCTGAATGGCAAGGAGTACAAGTGCAAGGTCTCCAACAAAGCCCTCCCAGC
CCCCATCGAGAAAACCATCTCCAAAGCCAAAGGGCAGCCCCGAGAACCACAGGTGTACACCCTGCCCCCA
TCCCGGGAGGAGATGACCAAGAACCAGGTCAGCCTGACCTGCCTGGTCAAAGGCTTCTATCCCAGCGACA
TCGCCGTGGAGTGGGAGAGCAATGGGCAGCCGGAGAACAACTACAAGACCACGCCTCCCGTGCTGGACTC
CGACGGCTCCTTCTTCCTCTACAGCAAGCTCACCGTGGACAAGAGCAGGTGGCAGCAGGGGAACGTCTTC
TCATGCTCCGTGATGCATGAGGGTCTGCACAACCACTACACGCAGAAGAGCCTCTCCCTGTCTCCGGGTA
AATCTAGAGGGCCCTTCGAAGGTAAGCCTATCCCTAACCCTCTCCTCGGTCTCGATTCTACGCGTACCGG
TCATCATCACCATCACCATTGAGTTTAAACCCGCTGATCAGCCTCGACTGTGCCTTCTAAGGCCTGAGCT
CGCTGATCAGCCTCGATCGAGGATCCAGACATGATAAGATACATTGATGAGTTTGGACAAACCACAACTA
GAATGCAGTGAAAAAAATGCTTTATTTGTGAAATTTGTGATGCTATTGCTTTATTTGTAACCATTATAAG
CTGCAATAAACAAGTTAACAACAACAATTGCATTCATTTTATGTTTCAGGTTCAGGGGGAGGTGTGGGAG
GTTTTTTAAAGCAAGTAAAACCTCTACAAATGTGGTATGGCTGATTATGATCAGTCGACCTGCAGGCATG
CAAGCTTGGCGTAATCATGGTCATAGCTGTTTCCTGTGTGAAATTGTTATCCGCTCACAATTCCACACAA
CATACGAGCCGGAAGCATAAAGTGTAAAGCCTGGGGTGCCTAATGAGTGAGCTAACTCACATTAATTGCG
TTGCGCTCACTGCCCGCTTTCCAGTCGGGAAACCTGTCGTGCCAGCTGCATTAATGAATCGGCCAACGCG
CGGGGAGAGGCGGTTTGCGTATTGGGCGCTCTTCCGCTTCCTCGCTCACTGACTCGCTGCGCTCGGTCGT
TCGGCTGCGGCGAGCGGTATCAGCTCACTCAAAGGCGGTAATACGGTTATCCACAGAATCAGGGGATAAC
GCAGGAAAGAACATGTGAGCAAAAGGCCAGCAAAAGGCCAGGAACCGTAAAAAGGCCGCGTTGCTGGCGT
TTTTCCATAGGCTCCGCCCCCCTGACGAGCATCACAAAAATCGACGCTCAAGTCAGAGGTGGCGAAACCC
GACAGGACTATAAAGATACCAGGCGTTTCCCCCTGGAAGCTCCCTCGTGCGCTCTCCTGTTCCGACCCTG
CCGCTTACCGGATACCTGTCCGCCTTTCTCCCTTCGGGAAGCGTGGCGCTTTCTCATAGCTCACGCTGTA
GGTATCTCAGTTCGGTGTAGGTCGTTCGCTCCAAGCTGGGCTGTGTGCACGAACCCCCCGTTCAGCCCGA
CCGCTGCGCCTTATCCGGTAACTATCGTCTTGAGTCCAACCCGGTAAGACACGACTTATCGCCACTGGCA
GCAGCCACTGGTAACAGGATTAGCAGAGCGAGGTATGTAGGCGGTGCTACAGAGTTCTTGAAGTGGTGGC
CTAACTACGGCTACACTAGAAGAACAGTATTTGGTATCTGCGCTCTGCTGAAGCCAGTTACCTTCGGAAA
AAGAGTTGGTAGCTCTTGATCCGGCAAACAAACCACCGCTGGTAGCGGTGGTTTTTTTGTTTGCAAGCAG
CAGATTACGCGCAGAAAAAAAGGATCTCAAGAAGATCCTTTGATCTTTTCTACGGGGTCTGACGCTCAGT
GGAACGAAAACTCACGTTAAGGGATTTTGGTCATGAGATTATCAAAAAGGATCTTCACCTAGATCCTTTT
AAATTAAAAATGAAGTTTTAAATCAATCTAAAGTATATATGAGTAAACTTGGTCTGACAGTTACCAATGC
TTAATCAGTGAGGCACCTATCTCAGCGATCTGTCTATTTCGTTCATCCATAGTTGCCTGACTCCCCGTCG
TGTAGATAACTACGATACGGGAGGGCTTACCATCTGGCCCCAGTGCTGCAATGATACCGCGAGACCCACG
CTCACCGGCTCCAGATTTATCAGCAATAAACCAGCCAGCCGGAAGGGCCGAGCGCAGAAGTGGTCCTGCA
ACTTTATCCGCCTCCATCCAGTCTATTAATTGTTGCCGGGAAGCTAGAGTAAGTAGTTCGCCAGTTAATA
GTTTGCGCAACGTTGTTGCCATTGCTACAGGCATCGTGGTGTCACGCTCGTCGTTTGGTATGGCTTCATT
CAGCTCCGGTTCCCAACGATCAAGGCGAGTTACATGATCCCCCATGTTGTGCAAAAAAGCGGTTAGCTCC
TTCGGTCCTCCGATCGTTGTCAGAAGTAAGTTGGCCGCAGTGTTATCACTCATGGTTATGGCAGCACTGC
ATAATTCTCTTACTGTCATGCCATCCGTAAGATGCTTTTCTGTGACTGGTGAGTACTCAACCAAGTCATT
CTGAGAATAGTGTATGCGGCGACCGAGTTGCTCTTGCCCGGCGTCAATACGGGATAATACCGCGCCACAT
AGCAGAACTTTAAAAGTGCTCATCATTGGAAAACGTTCTTCGGGGCGAAAACTCTCAAGGATCTTACCGC
TGTTGAGATCCAGTTCGATGTAACCCACTCGTGCACCCAACTGATCTTCAGCATCTTTTACTTTCACCAG
CGTTTCTGGGTGAGCAAAAACAGGAAGGCAAAATGCCGCAAAAAAGGGAATAAGGGCGACACGGAAATGT
TGAATACTCATACTCTTCCTTTTTCAATATTATTGAAGCATTTATCAGGGTTATTGTCTCATGAGCGGAT
ACATATTTGAATGTATTTAGAAAAATAAACAAATAGGGGTTCCGCGCACATTTCCCCGAAAAGTGCCACC
TGACGTCTAAGAAACCATTATTATCATGACATTAACCTATAAAAATAGGCGTATCACGAGGCCCTTTCGT
CTCGCGCGTTTCGGTGATGACGGTGAAAACCTCTGACACATGCAGCTCCCGGAGACGGTCACAGCTTGTC
TGTAAGCGGATGCCGGGAGCAGACAAGCCCGTCAGGGCGCGTCAGCGGGTGTTGGCGGGTGTCGGGGCTG
GCTTAACTATGCGGCATCAGAGCAGATTGTACTGAGAGTGCACCATATGCGGTGTGAAATACCGCACAGA
TGCGTAAGGAGAAAATACCGCATCAGGCGCCATTCGCCATTCAGGCTGCGCAACTGTTGGGAAGGGCGAT
CGGTGCGGGCCTCTTCGCTATTACGCCAGCTGGCGAAAGGGGGATGTGCTGCAAGGCGATTAAGTTGGGT
AACGCCAGGGTTTTCCCAGTCACGACGTT
Features (pLannotate 1.2.2; 18 found; start..end, strand, type, name):
     23..449     +  promoter       MT promoter: Drosophila metallothionein promoter
    467..520     +  sig_peptide    BiP signal sequence: Drosophila BiP signal sequence
    521..1108    +  CDS            Y5129_ARATH (fragment): Experimental evidence at protein level: Swiss-Prot protein existence level 1. From Arabidopsis thaliana (Mouse-ear cress).
   1142..1822    +  CDS            IGHG1 (fragment): IGHG1_HUMAN - Experimental evidence at protein level: Swiss-Prot protein existence level 1. Constant region of immunoglobulin heavy chains. Immunoglobulins, also known as antibodies, are membrane-bound or secreted glycoproteins produced by B lymphocytes. In the recognition phase of humoral immunity, the membrane-bound immunoglobulins serve as receptors which, upon binding of a specific antigen, trigger the clonal expansion and differentiation of B lymphocytes into immunoglobulins- secreting plasma cells. Secreted immunoglobulins mediate the effector phase of humoral immunity, which results in
   1841..1882    +  CDS            V5 tag: epitope tag from simian virus 5
   1982..2116    -  polyA_signal   SV40 poly(A) signal: SV40 polyadenylation signal
   2139..2223    -  CDS            large T antigen (fragment): large T antigen from SV40 (simian virus 40)
   2223..2247    +  misc_feature   MCS (fragment): pUC18/19 multiple cloning site
   2284..2300    -  protein_bind   lac operator: The lac repressor binds to the lac operator to inhibit transcription in E. coli. This inhibition can be relieved by adding lactose or isopropyl-β-D-thiogalactopyranoside (IPTG). lac repressor encoded by lacI
   2308..2338    -  promoter       lac promoter: promoter for the E. coli lac operon
   2353..2374    -  protein_bind   CAP binding site: CAP binding activates transcription in the presence of cAMP. E. coli catabolite activator protein
   2387..2479    -  CDS            lacI (fragment): lac repressor; lacI; The lac repressor binds to the lac operator to inhibit transcription in E. coli. This inhibition can be relieved by adding lactose or isopropyl-β-D-thiogalactopyranoside (IPTG).
   2662..3250    -  rep_origin     ori: high-copy-number ColE1/pMB1/pBR322/pUC origin of replication
   3421..4281    -  CDS            AmpR: β-lactamase; bla; confers resistance to ampicillin, carbenicillin, and related antibiotics
   4282..4386    -  promoter       AmpR promoter: bla
   4481..4516    +  CDS            rop (fragment): Rop protein, which maintains plasmids at low copy number; rop
   4618..4717    +  misc_feature   bom (fragment): basis of mobility region from pBR322
   4723..21      -  CDS            lacZα (fragment) (across the origin): LacZα fragment of β-galactosidase; lacZ fragment
