[The description below was written by a language model from this plasmid's Addgene catalogue record and pLannotate feature annotations shown in this document.]
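Description:
AT5G65240 I5_pECIA2 is an insect-cell expression plasmid built on the pECIA2 backbone, designed to produce a secreted "bait" protein in Drosophila cell culture. In E. coli it is maintained as a high-copy plasmid through a ColE1/pUC-type origin and selected with ampicillin via the β-lactamase gene. The remaining bacterial elements annotated in the 4,859 nt sequence (lac promoter/operator, and fragments of lacZα, lacI, rop and bom) are leftovers of the pUC/pBR322-derived cloning backbone and play no part in the expression cassette. No selectable marker for insect cells is annotated.

The expression cassette is driven by the Drosophila metallothionein promoter, which is induced by adding copper sulfate. It is followed by the Drosophila BiP signal sequence, which directs the product into the secretory pathway. Fused in frame is a fragment of the Arabidopsis thaliana gene AT5G65240, corresponding to the extracellular domain of this leucine-rich repeat receptor kinase and inserted by ligation-independent cloning. Downstream, the backbone supplies a human IgG1 Fc region, a V5 epitope tag and, according to the depositor, a hexahistidine tag, although the feature table does not annotate the His tag separately. An SV40 polyadenylation signal lies after the cassette; the table annotates it on the reverse strand.

The plasmid belongs to a collection used to map extracellular interactions among Arabidopsis LRR receptor kinases. The Fc-tagged ectodomain serves as the bait and is meant to be paired with the matching prey construct in the pECIA14 vector. The C-terminal tags are suited to capture, detection and purification of the secreted protein.
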