Addgene plasmid #114980: AT5G65240 I5_pECIA2
Purpose: Bait vector AT5G65240 I5_pECIA2 should be used with prey vector AT5G65240 I5_pECIA14.
Depositing lab: Youssef Belkhadir. Depositing organization: Gregor Mendel Institute of Molecular Plant Biology. Publication: An extracellular network of Arabidopsis leucine-rich repeat receptor kinases. Smakowska-Luzan E, Mott GA, Parys K, Stegmann M, Howton TC, Layeghifard M, Neuhold J, Lehner A, Kong J, Grunwald K, Weinberger N, Satbhai SB, Mayer D, Busch W, Madalinski M, Stolt-Bergner P, Provart NJ, Mukhtar MS, Zipfel C, Desveaux D, Guttman DS, Belkhadir Y. Nature. 2018 Jan 18;553(7688):342-346. doi: 10.1038/nature25184. Epub 2018 Jan 10. PubMed 29320478.
Backbone
  Vector backbone: pECIA2
  Backbone manufacturer: Chris Garcia (Addgene plasmid # 47032)
  Vector type: Insect Expression
Growth in bacteria
  Bacterial resistance: Ampicillin, 100 μg/mL
  Growth temperature: 37°C
  Growth strain: DH5alpha
  Copy number: High Copy
Gene/Insert
  Gene/Insert name: AT5G65240
  Species: A. thaliana (mustard weed)
  Entrez Gene: AT5G65240 (a.k.a. AT5G65240, MQN23.19, MQN23_19)
  Promoter: Metallothionein (Copper-Inducible)
  Tag / fusion protein: Fc, V5 and hexahistidine tags (C terminal on backbone)
  Cloning method: Ligation Independent Cloning
Terms and licenses: Academic/Nonprofit Terms; Industry Terms: Not Available to Industry
Depositor comments: Plasmid for secreted expression in Drosophila cell culture by induction via CuSO4. Insert is an extracellular domain of indicated LRR-RK, C-terminally tagged with Fc, V5 and hexahistidine tags. Insert Protein Sequence: SPDAQGDALFALRSSLRASPEQLSDWNQNQVDPCTWSQVICDDKKHVTSVTLSYMNFSSGTLSSGIGILTTLKTLTLKGNGIMGGIPESIGNLSSLTSLDLEDNHLTDRIPSTLGNLKNLQFLTLSRNNLNGSIPDSLTGLSKLINILLDSNNLSGEIPQSLFKIPKYNFTANNLSCGGTFPQPCVTESSPSGDSSS
How to cite: AT5G65240 I5_pECIA2 was a gift from Youssef Belkhadir (Addgene plasmid # 114980 ; http://n2t.net/addgene:114980 ; RRID:Addgene_114980)
